Addgene plasmid #187561: pEPCTΩSP0021
Purpose: Module for copper-inducible expression of firefly luciferase and nanoluc luciferase driven by minimal synthetic promoters with binding sites for CUP2
Depositing lab: Nicola Patron. Depositing organization: Earlham Institute. Publication: Tunable control of insect pheromone biosynthesis in Nicotiana benthamiana. Kallam K, Moreno-Gimenez E, Mateos-Fernandez R, Tansley C, Gianoglio S, Orzaez D, Patron N. Plant Biotechnol J. 2023 Apr 9. doi: 10.1111/pbi.14048. PubMed 37032497.
Backbone
  Vector backbone: pDGB3_omega1
  Vector type: Plant Expression
Growth in bacteria
  Bacterial resistance: Spectinomycin, 50 μg/mL
  Growth temperature: 37°C
  Growth strain: DH5alpha
  Copy number: High Copy
Gene/Insert
  Gene/Insert name: Firefly Luciferase
  Species: Synthetic
  Cloning method: Restriction Enzyme; 5′ cloning site BsmBI (destroyed during cloning); 3′ cloning site BsmBI (destroyed during cloning)
  Sequencing primers: 5′ Unknown
Terms and licenses: Academic/Nonprofit Terms; Industry Terms: Not Available to Industry
Depositor comments: Please visit https://www.biorxiv.org/content/10.1101/2022.06.15.496242 for bioRxiv preprint.
How to cite: pEPCTΩSP0021 was a gift from Nicola Patron (Addgene plasmid # 187561 ; http://n2t.net/addgene:187561 ; RRID:Addgene_187561)
