[The description below was written by a language model from this plasmid's Addgene catalogue record and pLannotate feature annotations shown in this document.]
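Description:
pEPCTΩSP0021 is a plant expression binary vector built on the pDGB3_omega1 backbone, an omega-level acceptor in which the insert was assembled through BsmBI sites that were destroyed during cloning. The backbone carries nopaline-type left and right T-DNA border repeats, so the region between them can be transferred into plant cells by Agrobacterium. It has two replication systems: a high-copy ColE1/pUC-type origin (with a pBR322 bom region) for propagation in E. coli, and the pVS1 oriV with its RepA replication and StaA stability proteins for maintenance in Agrobacterium. Selection in bacteria relies on aadA, which confers spectinomycin/streptomycin resistance. No plant selectable marker is annotated in the feature table.

The T-DNA holds two tandem transcription units of identical architecture in the same orientation. Each begins with four repeated fragments derived from the S. cerevisiae CUP1 promoter, which supply binding sites for the copper-responsive transcription factor CUP2. These sit upstream of a minimal CaMV 35S promoter, followed by the TMV Ω translational enhancer, a reporter coding sequence and a CaMV polyadenylation signal. The first unit encodes firefly luciferase (luc+) and the second NanoLuc luciferase, which is annotated as a fragment match. Because the minimal promoter is expected to have little activity on its own, expression of both reporters should depend on copper-activated CUP2 binding. No CUP2 coding sequence is annotated in this plasmid, so the activator would presumably be provided from a separate construct. The module serves as a dual-luciferase readout of copper-inducible synthetic promoters, and the associated work concerns tunable control of insect pheromone biosynthesis in Nicotiana benthamiana.
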