Features (pLannotate 1.2.2; 28 found; start..end, strand, type, name):
     18..42      +  misc_feature   RB T-DNA repeat: right border repeat from nopaline C58 T-DNA
    382..783     +  CDS            Y4CG_SINFN (fragment): Protein inferred from homology: Swiss-Prot protein existence level 3. From Sinorhizobium fredii (strain NBRC 101917 / NGR234).
   1343..1972    +  CDS            pVS1 StaA: stability protein from the Pseudomonas plasmid pVS1 (Heeb et al., 2000)
   2401..3474    +  CDS            pVS1 RepA: replication protein from the Pseudomonas plasmid pVS1 (Heeb et al., 2000)
   3540..3734    +  rep_origin     pVS1 oriV: origin of replication for the Pseudomonas plasmid pVS1 (Heeb et al., 2000)
   3937..3976    +  CDS            rop (fragment): Rop protein, which maintains plasmids at low copy number; rop
   4078..4218    +  misc_feature   bom: basis of mobility region from pBR322
   4404..4992    -  rep_origin     ori: high-copy-number ColE1/pMB1/pBR322/pUC origin of replication
   5083..5871    -  CDS            aadA: S3AD_ECOLX - Experimental evidence at protein level: Swiss-Prot protein existence level 1. Mediates bacterial resistance to the antibiotics streptomycin and spectinomycin. From Escherichia coli.
   5878..5934    -  CDS            GmR (fragment): gentamycin acetyltransferase; aacC1; confers resistance to gentamycin
   6110..6133    -  promoter       Pc promoter (fragment): intI1 (promoter lies within the coding sequence); class 1 integron promoter
   6657..6681    +  misc_feature   LB T-DNA repeat: left border repeat from nopaline C58 T-DNA
   6702..6747    +  promoter       CUP1 promoter (fragment): S. cerevisiae CUP1; inducible metallothionein promoter, regulated by Cu2+
   6748..6791    +  promoter       CUP1 promoter (fragment): S. cerevisiae CUP1; inducible metallothionein promoter, regulated by Cu2+
   6792..6835    +  promoter       CUP1 promoter (fragment): S. cerevisiae CUP1; inducible metallothionein promoter, regulated by Cu2+
   6838..6884    +  promoter       CUP1 promoter (fragment): S. cerevisiae CUP1; inducible metallothionein promoter, regulated by Cu2+
   6888..6934    +  promoter       minimal CaMV 35S promoter: minimal 35S promoter from cauliflower mosaic virus
   6950..7005    +  misc_feature   TMV Ω: translational enhancer from the tobacco mosaic virus 5'-leader sequence (Gallie et al., 1988)
   7007..8656    +  CDS            luciferase: firefly luciferase; luc+; enhanced luc+ version of the luciferase gene
   8781..8955    +  polyA_signal   CaMV poly(A) signal: cauliflower mosaic virus polyadenylation signal
   8965..9010    +  promoter       CUP1 promoter (fragment): S. cerevisiae CUP1; inducible metallothionein promoter, regulated by Cu2+
   9011..9054    +  promoter       CUP1 promoter (fragment): S. cerevisiae CUP1; inducible metallothionein promoter, regulated by Cu2+
   9055..9098    +  promoter       CUP1 promoter (fragment): S. cerevisiae CUP1; inducible metallothionein promoter, regulated by Cu2+
   9101..9147    +  promoter       CUP1 promoter (fragment): S. cerevisiae CUP1; inducible metallothionein promoter, regulated by Cu2+
   9151..9197    +  promoter       minimal CaMV 35S promoter: minimal 35S promoter from cauliflower mosaic virus
   9213..9268    +  misc_feature   TMV Ω: translational enhancer from the tobacco mosaic virus 5'-leader sequence (Gallie et al., 1988)
   9270..9781    +  CDS            Nluc (fragment): NanoLuc® luciferase human codon-optimized
   9904..10078   +  polyA_signal   CaMV poly(A) signal: cauliflower mosaic virus polyadenylation signal
>Addgene plasmid #187561 | pEPCTΩSP0021 | addgene full sequence | sequence record 368362 | Addgene NGS Result
GTCATGAGACCGGATCCTGACAGGATATATTGGCGGGTAAACCTAAGAGAAAAGAGCGTTTATTAGAATA
ATCGGATATTTAAAAGGGCGTGAAAAGGTTTATCCGTTCGTCCATTTGTATGTGCATGCCAACCACAGGG
TTCCCCTCGGGATCAAAGTACTTTGATCCAACCCCTCCGCTGCTATAGTGCAGTCGGCTTCTGACGTTCA
GTGCAGCCGTCATCTGAAAACGACATGTCGCACAAGTCCTAAGTTACGCGACAGGCTGCCGCCCTGCCCT
TTTCCTGGCGTTTTCTTGTCGCGTGTTTTAGTCGCATAAAGTAGAATACTTGCGACTAGAACCGGAGACA
TTACGCCATGAACAAGAGCGCCGCCGCTGGCCTGCTGGGCTATGCCCGCGTCAGCACCGACGACCAGGAC
TTGACCAACCAACGGGCCGAACTGCACGCGGCCGGCTGCACCAAGCTGTTTTCCGAGAAGATCACCGGCA
CCAGGCGCGACCGCCCGGAGCTGGCCAGGATGCTTGACCACCTACGCCCTGGCGACGTTGTGACAGTGAC
CAGGCTAGACCGCCTGGCCCGCAGCACCCGCGACCTACTGGACATTGCCGAGCGCATCCAGGAGGCCGGC
GCGGGCCTGCGTAGCCTGGCAGAGCCGTGGGCCGACACCACCACGCCGGCCGGCCGCATGGTGTTGACCG
TGTTCGCCGGCATTGCCGAGTTCGAGCGTTCCCTAATCATCGACCGCACCCGGAGCGGGCGCGAGGCCGC
CAAGGCCCGAGGCGTGAAGTTTGGCCCCCGCCCTACCCTCACCCCGGCACAGATCGCGCACGCCCGCGAG
CTGATCGACCAGGAAGGCCGCACCGTGAAAGAGGCGGCTGCACTGCTTGGCGTGCATCGCTCGACCCTGT
ACCGCGCACTTGAGCGCAGCGAGGAAGTGACGCCCACCGAGGCCAGGCGGCGCGGTGCCTTCCGTGAGGA
CGCATTGACCGAGGCCGACGCCCTGGCGGCCGCCGAGAATGAACGCCAAGAGGAACAAGCATGAAACCGC
ACCAGGACGGCCAGGACGAACCGTTTTTCATTACCGAAGAGATCGAGGCGGAGATGATCGCGGCCGGGTA
CGTGTTCGAGCCGCCCGCGCACCTCTCAACCGTGCGGCTGCATGAAATCCTGGCCGGTTTGTCTGATGCC
AAGCTGGCGGCCTGGCCGGCCAGCTTGGCCGCTGAAGAAACCGAGCGCCGCCGTCTAAAAAGGTGATGTG
TATTTGAGTAAAACAGCTTGCGTCATGCGGTCGCTGCGTATATGATGCGATGAGTAAATAAACAAATACG
CAAGGGGAACGCATGAAGGTTATCGCTGTACTTAACCAGAAAGGCGGGTCAGGCAAGACGACCATCGCAA
CCCATCTAGCCCGCGCCCTGCAACTCGCCGGGGCCGATGTTCTGTTAGTCGATTCCGATCCCCAGGGCAG
TGCCCGCGATTGGGCGGCCGTGCGGGAAGATCAACCGCTAACCGTTGTCGGCATCGACCGCCCGACGATT
GACCGCGACGTGAAGGCCATCGGCCGGCGCGACTTCGTAGTGATCGACGGAGCGCCCCAGGCGGCGGACT
TGGCTGTGTCCGCGATCAAGGCAGCCGACTTCGTGCTGATTCCGGTGCAGCCAAGCCCTTACGACATATG
GGCCACCGCCGACCTGGTGGAGCTGGTTAAGCAGCGCATTGAGGTCACGGATGGAAGGCTACAAGCGGCC
TTTGTCGTGTCGCGGGCGATCAAAGGCACGCGCATCGGCGGTGAGGTTGCCGAGGCGCTGGCCGGGTACG
AGCTGCCCATTCTTGAGTCCCGTATCACGCAGCGCGTGAGCTACCCAGGCACTGCCGCCGCCGGCACAAC
CGTTCTTGAATCAGAACCCGAGGGCGACGCTGCCCGCGAGGTCCAGGCGCTGGCCGCTGAAATTAAATCA
AAACTCATTTGAGTTAATGAGGTAAAGAGAAAATGAGCAAAAGCACAAACACGCTAAGTGCCGGCCGTCC
GAGCGCACGCAGCAGCAAGGCTGCAACGTTGGCCAGCCTGGCAGACACGCCAGCCATGAAGCGGGTCAAC
TTTCAGTTGCCGGCGGAGGATCACACCAAGCTGAAGATGTACGCGGTACGCCAAGGCAAGACCATTACCG
AGCTGCTATCTGAATACATCGCGCAGCTACCAGAGTAAATGAGCAAATGAATAAATGAGTAGATGAATTT
TAGCGGCTAAAGGAGGCGGCATGGAAAATCAAGAACAACCAGGCACCGACGCCGTGGAATGCCCCATGTG
TGGAGGAACGGGCGGTTGGCCAGGCGTAAGCGGCTGGGTTGCCTGCCGGCCCTGCAATGGCACTGGAACC
CCCAAGCCCGAGGAATCGGCGTGAGCGGTCGCAAACCATCCGGCCCGGTACAAATCGGCGCGGCGCTGGG
TGATGACCTGGTGGAGAAGTTGAAGGCCGCGCAGGCCGCCCAGCGGCAACGCATCGAGGCAGAAGCACGC
CCCGGTGAATCGTGGCAAGCGGCCGCTGATCGAATCCGCAAAGAATCCCGGCAACCGCCGGCAGCCGGTG
CGCCGTCGATTAGGAAGCCGCCCAAGGGCGACGAGCAACCAGATTTTTTCGTTCCGATGCTCTATGACGT
GGGCACCCGCGATAGTCGCAGCATCATGGACGTGGCCGTTTTCCGTCTGTCGAAGCGTGACCGACGAGCT
GGCGAGGTGATCCGCTACGAGCTTCCAGACGGGCACGTAGAGGTTTCCGCAGGGCCGGCCGGCATGGCCA
GTGTGTGGGATTACGACCTGGTACTGATGGCGGTTTCCCATCTAACCGAATCCATGAACCGATACCGGGA
AGGGAAGGGAGACAAGCCCGGCCGCGTGTTCCGTCCACACGTTGCGGACGTACTCAAGTTCTGCCGGCGA
GCCGATGGCGGAAAGCAGAAAGACGACCTGGTAGAAACCTGCATTCGGTTAAACACCACGCACGTTGCCA
TGCAGCGTACGAAGAAGGCCAAGAACGGCCGCCTGGTGACGGTATCCGAGGGTGAAGCCTTGATTAGCCG
CTACAAGATCGTAAAGAGCGAAACCGGGCGGCCGGAGTACATCGAGATCGAGCTAGCTGATTGGATGTAC
CGCGAGATCACAGAAGGCAAGAACCCGGACGTGCTGACGGTTCACCCCGATTACTTTTTGATCGATCCCG
GCATCGGCCGTTTTCTCTACCGCCTGGCACGCCGCGCCGCAGGCAAGGCAGAAGCCAGATGGTTGTTCAA
GACGATCTACGAACGCAGTGGCAGCGCCGGAGAGTTCAAGAAGTTCTGTTTCACCGTGCGCAAGCTGATC
GGGTCAAATGACCTGCCGGAGTACGATTTGAAGGAGGAGGCGGGGCAGGCTGGCCCGATCCTAGTCATGC
GCTACCGCAACCTGATCGAGGGCGAAGCATCCGCCGGTTCCTAATGTACGGAGCAGATGCTAGGGCAAAT
TGCCCTAGCAGGGGAAAAAGGTCGAAAAGGACTCTTTCCTGTGGATAGCACGTACATTGGGAACCCAAAG
CCGTACATTGGGAACCGGAACCCGTACATTGGGAACCCAAAGCCGTACATTGGGAACCGGTCACACATGT
AAGTGACTGATATAAAAGAGAAAAAAGGCGATTTTTCCGCCTAAAACTCTTTAAAACTTATTAAAACTCT
TAAAACCCGCCTGGCCTGTGCATAACTGTCTGGCCAGCGCACAGCCGAAGAGCTGCAAAAAGCGCCTACC
CTTCGGTCGCTGCGCTCCCTACGCCCCGCCGCTTCGCGTCGGCCTATCGCGGCCGCTGGCCGCTCAAAAA
TGGCTGGCCTACGGCCAGGCAATCTACCAGGGCGCGGACAAGCCGCGCCGTCGCCACTCGACCGCCGGCG
CCCACATCAAGGCACCCTGCCTCGCGCGTTTCGGTGATGACGGTGAAAACCTCTGACACATGCAGCTCCC
GGTGACGGTCACAGCTTGTCTGTAAGCGGATGCCGGGAGCAGACAAGCCCGTCAGGGCGCGTCAGCGGGT
GTTGGCGGGTGTCGGGGCGCAGCCATGACCCAGTCACGTAGCGATAGCGGAGTGTATACTGGCTTAACTA
TGCGGCATCAGAGCAGATTGTACTGAGAGTGCACCATATGCGGTGTGAAATACCGCACAGATGCGTAAGG
AGAAAATACCGCATCAGGCGCTCTTCCGCTTCCTCGCTCACTGACTCGCTGCGCTCGGTCGTTCGGCTGC
GGCGAGCGGTATCAGCTCACTCAAAGGCGGTAATACGGTTATCCACAGAATCAGGGGATAACGCAGGAAA
GAACATGTGAGCAAAAGGCCAGCAAAAGGCCAGGAACCGTAAAAAGGCCGCGTTGCTGGCGTTTTTCCAT
AGGCTCCGCCCCCCTGACGAGCATCACAAAAATCGACGCTCAAGTCAGAGGTGGCGAAACCCGACAGGAC
TATAAAGATACCAGGCGTTTCCCCCTGGAAGCTCCCTCGTGCGCTCTCCTGTTCCGACCCTGCCGCTTAC
CGGATACCTGTCCGCCTTTCTCCCTTCGGGAAGCGTGGCGCTTTCTCATAGCTCACGCTGTAGGTATCTC
AGTTCGGTGTAGGTCGTTCGCTCCAAGCTGGGCTGTGTGCACGAACCCCCCGTTCAGCCCGACCGCTGCG
CCTTATCCGGTAACTATCGTCTTGAGTCCAACCCGGTAAGACACGACTTATCGCCACTGGCAGCAGCCAC
TGGTAACAGGATTAGCAGAGCGAGGTATGTAGGCGGTGCTACAGAGTTCTTGAAGTGGTGGCCTAACTAC
GGCTACACTAGAAGGACAGTATTTGGTATCTGCGCTCTGCTGAAGCCAGTTACCTTCGGAAAAAGAGTTG
GTAGCTCTTGATCCGGCAAACAAACCACCGCTGGTAGCGGTGGTTTTTTTGTTTGCAAGCAGCAGATTAC
GCGCAGAAAAAAAGGATCTCAAGAAGATCCTTTGATCTTTTCTACGGGGTCTGACGCTCAGTGGAACGAA
AACTCACGTTAAGGGATTTTGGTCATGCATTCTAGGTGATTATTTGCCGACTACCTTGGTGATCTCGCCT
TTCACGTAGTGGACAAATTCTTCCAACTGATCTGCGCGCGAGGCCAAGCGATCTTCTTCTTGTCCAAGAT
AAGCCTGTCTAGCTTCAAGTATGACGGGCTGATACTGGGCCGGCAGGCGCTCCATTGCCCAGTCGGCAGC
GACATCCTTCGGCGCGATTTTGCCGGTTACTGCGCTGTACCAAATGCGGGACAACGTAAGCACTACATTT
CGCTCATCACCAGCCCAGTCGGGCGGCGAGTTCCATAGCGTTAAGGTTTCATTTAGCGCCTCAAATAGAT
CCTGTTCAGGAACCGGATCAAAGAGTTCCTCCGCCGCTGGACCTACCAAGGCAACGCTATGTTCTCTTGC
TTTTGTCAGCAAGATAGCCAGATCAATGTCGATCGTGGCTGGCTCGAAGATACCTGCAAGAATGTCATTG
CGCTGCCATTCTCCAAATTGCAGTTCGCGCTTAGCTGGATAACGCCACGGAATGATGTCGTCGTGCACAA
CAATGGTGACTTCTACAGCGCGGAGAATCTCGCTCTCTCCAGGGGAAGCCGAAGTTTCCAAAAGGTCGTT
GATCAAAGCTCGCCGCGTTGTTTCATCAAGCCTTACGGTCACCGTAACCAGCAAATCAATATCACTGTGT
GGCTTCAGGCCGCCATCCACTGCGGAGCCGTACAAATGTACGGCCAGCAACGTCGGTTCGAGATGGCGCT
CGATGACGCCAACTACCTCTGATAGTTGAGTCGATACTTCGGCGATCACCGCTTCCCTCATAATGTTTAA
CTTTGTTTTAGGGCGACTGCCCTGCTGCGTAACATCGTTGCTGCTCCATAACATCAAACATCGACCCACG
GCGTAACGCGCTTGCTGCTTGGATGCCCGAGGCATAGACTGTACCCCAAAAAAACAGTCATAACAAGCCA
TGAAAACCGCCACTGCGCCGTTACCACCGCTGCGTTCGGTCAAGGTTCTGGACCAGTTGCGTGAGCGCAT
ACGCTACTTGCATTACAGCTTACGAACCGAACAGGCTTATGTCCACTGGGTTCGTGCCTTCATCCGTTTC
CACGGTGTGCGTCACCCGGCAACCTTGGGTAGCAGCGAAGTCGAGGCATTTCTGTCCTGGCTGGAACAGA
ACTTATTATTTCCTTCCTCTTTTCTACAGTATTTAAAGATACCCCAAGAAGCTAATTATAACAAGACGAA
CTCCAATTCACTGTTCCTTGCATTCTAAAACCTTAAATACCAGAAAACAGCTTTTTCAAAGTTGTTTTCA
AAGTTGGCGTATAACATAGTATCGACGGAGCCGATTTTGAAACCGCGGTGATCACAGGCAGCAACGCTCT
GTCATCGTTACAATCAACATGCTACCCTCCGCGAGATCATCCGTGTTTCAAACCCGGCAGCTTAGTTGCC
GTTCTTCCGAATAGCATCGGTAACATGAGCAAAGTCTGCCGCCTTACAACGGCTCTCCCGCTGACGCCGT
CCCGGACTGATGGGCTGCCTGTATCGAGTGGTGATTTTGTGCCGAGCTGCCGGTCGGGGAGCTGTTGGCT
GGCTGGTGGCAGGATATATTGTGGTGTAAACATAACGGATCCGGTCTCAGGAGAGCGATGCGTCTTTTCC
GATGAACCGTTCCAGCAAAAAAGACTAAGCGATGCGTCTTTTCCGCTGAACCGTTCCAGCAAAAAAGACT
AAGCGATGCGTCTTTTCCGCTGAACCGTTCCAGCAAAAAAGACTAGGAGAGCGATGCGTCTTTTCCGCTG
AACCGTTCCAGCAAAAAAGACTACTTCGCAAGACCCTTCCTCTATATAAGGAAGTTCATTTCATTTGGAG
AGGATACTGTATTTTTACAACAATTACCAACAACAACAAACAACAAACAACATTACAATTACTATTTACA
ATTACAATGGAGGACGCCAAAAACATAAAGAAAGGCCCGGCGCCATTCTATCCGCTGGAAGATGGAACCG
CTGGAGAGCAACTGCATAAGGCTATGAAGAGATACGCCCTGGTTCCTGGAACAATTGCTTTTACAGATGC
ACATATCGAGGTGGACATCACTTACGCTGAGTACTTCGAAATGTCCGTTCGGTTGGCAGAAGCTATGAAA
CGATATGGGCTGAATACAAATCACAGAATCGTCGTATGCAGTGAAAACTCTCTTCAATTCTTTATGCCGG
TGTTGGGCGCGTTATTTATCGGAGTTGCAGTTGCGCCCGCGAACGACATTTATAATGAACGTGAATTGCT
CAACAGTATGGGCATTTCGCAGCCTACCGTGGTGTTCGTTTCCAAAAAGGGGTTGCAAAAAATTTTGAAC
GTGCAAAAAAAGCTCCCAATCATCCAAAAAATTATTATCATGGATTCTAAAACGGATTACCAGGGATTTC
AGTCGATGTACACGTTCGTCACATCTCATCTACCTCCCGGTTTTAATGAATACGATTTTGTGCCAGAGTC
CTTCGATAGGGACAAGACAATTGCACTGATCATGAACTCCTCTGGATCTACTGGTCTGCCTAAAGGTGTC
GCTCTGCCTCATAGAACTGCCTGCGTGAGATTCTCGCATGCCAGAGATCCTATTTTTGGCAATCAAATCA
TTCCGGATACTGCGATTTTAAGTGTTGTTCCATTCCATCACGGTTTTGGAATGTTTACTACACTCGGATA
TTTGATATGTGGATTTCGAGTCGTCTTAATGTATAGATTTGAAGAAGAACTGTTTCTGAGGAGCCTTCAG
GATTACAAGATTCAAAGTGCGCTGCTGGTGCCAACCCTATTCTCCTTCTTCGCCAAAAGCACTCTGATTG
ACAAATACGATTTATCTAATTTACACGAAATTGCTTCTGGTGGCGCTCCCCTCTCTAAGGAAGTCGGGGA
AGCGGTTGCCAAGAGGTTCCATCTGCCAGGTATCAGGCAAGGATATGGGCTCACTGAGACTACATCAGCT
ATTCTGATTACACCCGAGGGGGATGATAAACCGGGCGCGGTCGGTAAAGTTGTTCCATTTTTTGAAGCGA
AGGTTGTGGATCTGGATACCGGGAAAACGCTGGGCGTTAATCAAAGAGGCGAACTGTGTGTGAGAGGTCC
TATGATTATGTCCGGTTATGTAAACAATCCGGAAGCGACCAACGCCTTGATTGACAAGGATGGATGGCTA
CATTCTGGAGACATAGCTTACTGGGACGAGGACGAACACTTCTTCATCGTTGACCGCCTGAAGTCTCTGA
TTAAGTACAAAGGCTATCAGGTGGCTCCCGCTGAATTGGAATCCATCTTGCTCCAACACCCCAACATCTT
CGACGCAGGTGTCGCAGGTCTGCCCGACGATGACGCCGGTGAACTTCCCGCCGCCGTTGTTGTTTTGGAG
CACGGAAAGACGATGACGGAAAAAGAGATCGTGGATTACGTCGCCAGTCAAGTAACAACCGCGAAAAAGT
TGCGCGGAGGAGTTGTGTTTGTGGACGAAGTACCGAAAGGTCTTACCGGAAAACTCGACGCAAGAAAAAT
CAGAGAGATCCTCATAAAGGCCAAGAAGGGCGGAAAGATCGCCGTGGGTTCGGATTATAAGGACCATGAC
GGAGACTATAAGGACCATGACCTCGACGCTGCAGCAGCGGATTATAAGGACGATGACGATAAGTGAGCTT
CTCTAGCTAGAGTCGATCGACAAGCTCGAGTTTCTCCATAATAATGTGTGAGTAGTTCCCAGATAAGGGA
ATTAGGGTTCCTATAGGGTTTCGCTCATGTGTTGAGCATATAAGAAACCCTTAGTATGTATTTGTATTTG
TAAAATACTTCTATCAATAAAATTTCTAATTCCTAAAACCAAAATCCAGTACTAAAATCCAGATCGCTGT
CAGGAGAGCGATGCGTCTTTTCCGATGAACCGTTCCAGCAAAAAAGACTAAGCGATGCGTCTTTTCCGCT
GAACCGTTCCAGCAAAAAAGACTAAGCGATGCGTCTTTTCCGCTGAACCGTTCCAGCAAAAAAGACTAGG
AGAGCGATGCGTCTTTTCCGCTGAACCGTTCCAGCAAAAAAGACTACTTCGCAAGACCCTTCCTCTATAT
AAGGAAGTTCATTTCATTTGGAGAGGATACTGTATTTTTACAACAATTACCAACAACAACAAACAACAAA
CAACATTACAATTACTATTTACAATTACAATGGTATTCACACTCGAAGATTTCGTTGGGGACTGGCGACA
GACAGCCGGCTACAACCTGGACCAAGTCCTTGAACAGGGAGGTGTGTCCAGTTTGTTTCAGAATCTCGGG
GTGTCCGTAACTCCGATCCAAAGGATTGTCCTGAGCGGTGAAAATGGGCTGAAGATCGACATCCATGTCA
TCATCCCGTATGAAGGTCTGAGCGGCGACCAAATGGGCCAGATCGAAAAAATTTTTAAGGTGGTGTACCC
TGTGGATGATCATCACTTTAAGGTGATCCTGCACTATGGCACACTGGTAATCGACGGGGTTACGCCGAAC
ATGATCGACTATTTCGGACGGCCGTATGAAGGCATCGCCGTGTTCGACGGCAAAAAGATCACTGTAACAG
GGACCCTGTGGAACGGCAACAAAATTATCGACGAGCGCCTGATCAACCCCGACGGCTCCCTGCTGTTCCG
AGTAACCATCAACGGAGTGACCGGCTGGCGGCTGTGCGAACGCATTCTGGCTTCGGATTATAAGGACCAT
GACGGAGACTATAAGGACCATGACCTCGACGCTGCAGCAGCGGATTATAAGGACGATGACGATAAGTGAG
CTTCTCTAGCTAGAGTCGATCGACAAGCTCGAGTTTCTCCATAATAATGTGTGAGTAGTTCCCAGATAAG
GGAATTAGGGTTCCTATAGGGTTTCGCTCATGTGTTGAGCATATAAGAAACCCTTAGTATGTATTTGTAT
TTGTAAAATACTTCTATCAATAAAATTTCTAATTCCTAAAACCAAAATCCAGTACTAAAATCCAGATCGC
T
